>Addgene plasmid #122966 | pLenti-EF1alpha-IRES-EGFP-3XFlag-hCEP164 | addgene full sequence | sequence record 238857 | Addgene NGS Result
GGAATTCGGCCATTACGGCCACCATGGACTACAAAGACCATGACGGTGATTATAAAGATCATGACATCGA
TTACAAGGATGACGATGACAAGCTATCAACAAGTTTGTACAAAAAAGCAGGCTCCGCGGCCGCCCCCTTC
ACCATGGCTGGACGACCCCTCCGCATAGGAGATCAGCTGGTTCTGGAAGAAGATTATGATGAGACCTACA
TTCCTAGTGAGCAAGAAATTCTTGAATTTGCCCGGGAGATTGGTATTGATCCCATCAAGGAACCAGAACT
GATGTGGCTGGCGCGAGAGGGCATCGTGGCCCCACTGCCTGGAGAGTGGAAACCATGCCAGGACATCACA
GGTGACATTTACTATTTCAACTTCGCCAACGGGCAGTCTATGTGGGACCATCCATGTGACGAACACTATC
GGAGCTTGGTGATCCAAGAGCGGGCAAAGCTGTCAACTTCTGGGGCCATTAAGAAGAAGAAAAAAAAAAA
GGAAAAGAAAGACAAGAAGGACAGAGACCCCCCCAAAAGTTCGCTGGCCTTGGGTTCCTCATTAGCCCCA
GTTCATGTTCCTCTTGGGGGCCTGGCTCCTTTACGAGGTCTTGTGGATACCCCACCCTCTGCTCTTCGTG
GATCTCAAAGCGTGAGCCTGGGGAGCTCAGTGGAGTCTGGACGTCAGCTTGGAGAACTCATGCTGCCTTC
ACAGGGTCTCAAGACCTCTGCTTATACAAAGGGTCTCTTGGGCTCCATATATGAGGACAAGACTGCTCTC
AGCCTCTTGGGTTTAGGAGAAGAAACCAATGAGGAGGATGAGGAGGAAAGTGACAACCAGAGTGTCCACA
GCTCAAGTGAGCCTCTTAGGAACCTACACCTGGACATTGGGGCACTGGGGGGTGACTTTGAGTATGAGGA
GTCTCTGAGAACAAGCCAGCCAGAGGAGAAGAAGGATGTTTCTCTGGATTCAGATGCTGCCGGTCCCCCT
ACTCCCTGCAAGCCCTCCAGCCCAGGTGCAGACAGCAGTCTGAGCAGTGCTGTTGGCAAAGGGCGACAGG
GAAGTGGAGCAAGACCTGGTCTTCCAGAAAAAGAGGAAAATGAGAAGAGTGAACCTAAGATTTGCAGGAA
TCTGGTGACCCCCAAGGCAGACCCTACAGGCAGTGAGCCTGCCAAAGCCTCTGAAAAGGAAGCACCAGAG
GACACAGTAGATGCAGGAGAGGAGGGTTCCAGGAGGGAAGAGGCAGCCAAGGAGCCAAAGAAGAAGGCTT
CTGCTCTGGAAGAGGGCAGTTCAGACGCCAGCCAAGAACTGGAAATTAGTGAACACATGAAGGAACCACA
GCTCTCAGACTCCATAGCTTCTGACCCCAAGTCCTTCCATGGCCTGGACTTCGGTTTTCGCAGCCGGATC
TCGGAGCACCTGCTGGATGTTGATGTGCTTTCCCCAGTCCTGGGTGGAGCTTGTCGGCAGGCCCAGCAAC
CACTGGGAATAGAAGACAAGGATGACAGCCAGTCCAGCCAAGATGAGCTGCAGAGCAAGCAGTCCAAAGG
CCTGGAGGAGAGGTTATCTCCTCCACTTCCACACGAGGAGCGGGCCCAGAGTCCCCCTCGCAGCCTGGCC
ACTGAAGAAGAGCCTCCCCAGGGCCCCGAGGGGCAGCCCGAGTGGAAGGAGGCAGAGGAGCTTGGGGAGG
ACTCTGCAGCCAGCCTCAGCCTGCAGCTGTCCCTCCAGAGGGAGCAGGCCCCAAGCCCACCTGCTGCCTG
TGAGAAGGGCAAGGAGCAGCATTCCCAGGCCGAGGAGCTGGGCCCTGGGCAGGAAGAGGCAGAGGATCCT
GAGGAGAAGGTGGCGGTCAGCCCCACCCCGCCAGTCTCTCCAGAGGTGCGATCCACAGAGCCTGTGGCTC
CCCCAGAGCAGCTCTCAGAGGCTGCACTAAAGGCCATGGAAGAGGCAGTGGCCCAAGTACTCGAGCAAGA
CCAGAGGCACCTGCTGGAATCCAAGCAAGAGAAGATGCAGCAACTGCGGGAGAAGCTGTGCCAAGAGGAG
GAAGAGGAGATCCTCCGGCTTCACCAGCAGAAAGAGCAATCTCTCAGTTCCTTGAGGGAGCGGCTGCAGA
AAGCCATTGAGGAGGAGGAGGCCCGGATGAGAGAGGAGGAAAGCCAGAGGCTATCCTGGCTCCGAGCTCA
GGTCCAGTCCAGCACACAAGCAGATGAGGACCAAATCAGGGCTGAGCAAGAGGCTTCCCTGCAGAAACTG
AGAGAAGAGTTGGAGTCTCAACAGAAGGCTGAGAGGGCCAGCTTGGAACAGAAAAATAGGCAAATGCTGG
AGCAGCTCAAGGAAGAGATAGAGGCTTCGGAGAAGAGCGAGCAGGCTGCCCTGAATGCTGCAAAGGAGAA
GGCTCTGCAGCAGCTGAGGGAGCAGCTGGAAGGGGAGAGGAAAGAAGCTGTGGCAACGCTGGAGAAGGAG
CACAGTGCTGAGCTGGAGCGGCTCTGCTCCTCATTGGAGGCCAAGCACCGGGAGGTGGTCTCCAGCCTCC
AGAAGAAGATACAGGAAGCTCAACAGAAAGAGGAGGCCCAGCTGCAGAAGTGCCTTGGGCAAGTGGAGCA
CAGAGTTCACCAGAAGTCTTATCACGTGGCTGGGTATGAGCACGAGCTCAGCAGTCTCCTGCGAGAGAAG
CGCCAGGAAGTGGAAGGGGAGCATGAGAGGAGGTTGGACAAGATGAAGGAGGAGCACCAGCAAGTGATGG
CTAAGGCCAGAGAGCAGTATGAAGCTGAGGAGAGGAAGCAGCGGGCTGAGCTTCTGGGGCACCTGACCGG
AGAGCTGGAGCGCCTGCAGAGGGCCCATGAACGAGAACTGGAGACTGTGAGGCAGGAGCAACACAAGCGT
CTTGAGGACTTGCGGCGCCGGCACAGGGAGCAGGAAAGGAAGCTCCAGGATTTAGAGTTGGACCTTGAAA
CCAGAGCTAAAGATGTCAAGGCCAGATTGGCTCTGCTGGAGGTCCAGGAGGAGACCGCCCGGAGGGAGAA
GCAGCAGCTGCTTGATGTGCAGAGGCAGGTTGCTCTGAAGAGTGAGGAAGCCACAGCCACCCATCAGCAG
CTGGAGGAGGCACAGAAGGAGCACACCCACCTGTTGCAGTCAAACCAGCAGCTCCGAGAAATTCTTGATG
AGCTGCAGGCCCGCAAGCTGAAGCTGGAGTCCCAAGTGGATCTGCTGCAGGCTCAGAGCCAGCAACTGCA
GAAACACTTCAGCAGCCTGGAGGCTGAAGCTCAAAAGAAGCAGCACCTGTTGAGAGAAGTGACAGTTGAG
GAAAATAATGCTTCCCCACATTTTGAGCCAGATCTCCATATTGAGGACCTGAGGAAATCCCTTGGAACAA
ACCAGACCAAAGAGGTGTCTTCTTCTCTCTCCCAGAGCAAGGAGGACTTATACTTGGACAGCCTGTCCTC
CCACAATGTCTGGCACCTCCTCTCTGCTGAGGGGGTAGCCCTCCGTAGTGCCAAGGAGTTCCTTGTGCAG
CAGACACGCTCCATGCGGAGGCGGCAGACAGCTCTGAAAGCTGCCCAGCAGCATTGGCGCCATGAGCTGG
CCAGTGCGCAGGAGGTGGCCAAAGACCCACCAGGCATCAAGGCCCTGGAAGATATGCGCAAGAACCTGGA
GAAGGAGACCAGGCACCTGGATGAGATGAAGTCGGCCATGCGGAAAGGCCACAACCTGCTGAAGAAGAAA
GAGGAGAAGCTGAATCAGTTGGAGTCCTCTCTTTGGGAAGAGGCCTCAGATGAGGGCACTCTGGGAGGAT
CCCCCACCAAGAAGGCAGTAACCTTCGACCTCAGTGACATGGACAGCCTGAGCAGTGAAAGTTCTGAATC
TTTTTCCCCGCCTCACCGTGAGTGGTGGCGGCAGCAGAGGATCGACTCAACCCCGAGTCTCACCTCCCGC
AAGATCCACGGGCTTAGCCACTCCCTCCGGCAGATCAGCAGCCAGCTGAGCAGTGTCCTCAGCATCCTGG
ACAGCCTCAACCCTCAGTCGCCGCCGCCGCTCCTCGCCTCCATGCCAGCCCAGCTCCCTCCCCGGGACCC
TAAGAGCACCCCCACCCCCACCTACTATGGCTCCCTGGCCAGGTTCTCAGCCTTATCATCTGCTACACCC
ACGTCCACCCAATGGGCCTGGGATTCAGGGCAGGGGCCCAGGCTCCCCTCCTCTGTGGCTCAAACGGTGG
ACGACTTCCTGTTGGAGAAGTGGCGCAAGTATTTTCCATCTGGCATCCCGCTGCTCAGCAACAGCCCCAC
CCCGCTGGAGAGCAGGCTGGGTTACATGTCTGCCAGTGAGCAGCTCCGGCTCCTACAGCACTCCCATTCG
CAAGTCCCTGAGGCGGGCAGCACCACCTTTCAGGGCATAATTGAGGCCAACCGGAGGTGGCTGGAACGTG
TCAAGAATGACCCCAGGTTACCTCTCTTCTCGTCAACACCCAAGCCAAAAGCTACTTTGAGCCTCCTGCA
GCTGGGCCTTGATGAGCACAACAGAGTGAAGGTGTATCGCTTCTAAGGCCGCCTCGGCCATCGATAAGGA
TCCGCCCCTCTCCCTCCCCCCCCCCTAACGTTACTGGCCGAAGCCGCTTGGAATAAGGCCGGTGTGCGTT
TGTCTATATGTTATTTTCCACCATATTGCCGTCTTTTGGCAATGTGAGGGCCCGGAAACCTGGCCCTGTC
TTCTTGACGAGCATTCCTAGGGGTCTTTCCCCTCTCGCCAAAGGAATGCAAGGTCTGTTGAATGTCGTGA
AGGAAGCAGTTCCTCTGGAAGCTTCTTGAAGACAAACAACGTCTGTAGCGACCCTTTGCAGGCAGCGGAA
CCCCCCACCTGGCGACAGGTGCCTCTGCGGCCAAAAGCCACGTGTATAAGATACACCTGCAAAGGCGGCA
CAACCCCAGTGCCACGTTGTGAGTTGGATAGTTGTGGAAAGAGTCAAATGGCTCTCCTCAAGCGTATTCA
ACAAGGGGCTGAAGGATGCCCAGAAGGTACCCCATTGTATGGGATCTGATCTGGGGCCTCGGTACACATG
CTTTACATGTGTTTAGTCGAGGTTAAAAAAACGTCTAGGCCCCCCGAACCACGGGGACGTGGTTTTCCTT
TGAAAAACACGATGATAATATGGCCACAACCATGGTGAGCAAGGGCGAGGAGCTGTTCACCGGGGTGGTG
CCCATCCTGGTCGAGCTGGACGGCGACGTAAACGGCCACAAGTTCAGCGTGTCCGGCGAGGGCGAGGGCG
ATGCCACCTACGGCAAGCTGACCCTGAAGTTCATCTGCACCACCGGCAAGCTGCCCGTGCCCTGGCCCAC
CCTCGTGACCACCCTGACCTACGGCGTGCAGTGCTTCAGCCGCTACCCCGACCACATGAAGCAGCACGAC
TTCTTCAAGTCCGCCATGCCCGAAGGCTACGTCCAGGAGCGCACCATCTTCTTCAAGGACGACGGCAACT
ACAAGACCCGCGCCGAGGTGAAGTTCGAGGGCGACACCCTGGTGAACCGCATCGAGCTGAAGGGCATCGA
CTTCAAGGAGGACGGCAACATCCTGGGGCACAAGCTGGAGTACAACTACAACAGCCACAACGTCTATATC
ATGGCCGACAAGCAGAAGAACGGCATCAAGGTGAACTTCAAGATCCGCCACAACATCGAGGACGGCAGCG
TGCAGCTCGCCGACCACTACCAGCAGAACACCCCCATCGGCGACGGCCCCGTGCTGCTGCCCGACAACCA
CTACCTGAGCACCCAGTCCGCCCTGAGCAAAGACCCCAACGAGAAGCGCGATCACATGGTCCTGCTGGAG
TTCGTGACCGCCGCCGGGATCACTCTCGGCATGGACGAGCTGTACAAGTAAAGCGGCCGCAATCAACCTC
TGGATTACAAAATTTGTGAAAGATTGACTGGTATTCTTAACTATGTTGCTCCTTTTACGCTATGTGGATA
CGCTGCTTTAATGCCTTTGTATCATGCTATTGCTTCCCGTATGGCTTTCATTTTCTCCTCCTTGTATAAA
TCCTGGTTGCTGTCTCTTTATGAGGAGTTGTGGCCCGTTGTCAGGCAACGTGGCGTGGTGTGCACTGTGT
TTGCTGACGCAACCCCCACTGGTTGGGGCATTGCCACCACCTGTCAGCTCCTTTCCGGGACTTTCGCTTT
CCCCCTCCCTATTGCCACGGCGGAACTCATCGCCGCCTGCCTTGCCCGCTGCTGGACAGGGGCTCGGCTG
TTGGGCACTGACAATTCCGTGGTGTTGTCGGGGAAATCATCGTCCTTTCCTTGGCTGCTCGCCTGTGTTG
CCACCTGGATTCTGCGCGGGACGTCCTTCTGCTACGTCCCTTCGGCCCTCAATCCAGCGGACCTTCCTTC
CCGCGGCCTGCTGCCGGCTCTGCGGCCTCTTCCGCGTCTTCGCCTTCGCCCTCAGACGAGTCGGATCTCC
CTTTGGGCCGCCTCCCCGCCTGCCTGCAGGTTTGTCGAGACCTAGAAAAACATGGAGCAATCACAAGTAG
CAATACAGCAGCTACCAATGCTGATTGTGCCTGGCTAGAAGCACAAGAGGAGGAGGAGGTGGGTTTTCCA
GTCACACCTCAGGTACCTTTAAGACCAATGACTTACAAGGCAGCTGTAGATCTTAGCCACTTTTTAAAAG
AAAAGGGGGGACTGGAAGGGCTAATTCACTCCCAACGAAGACAAGATATCCTTGATCTGTGGATCTACCA
CACACAAGGCTACTTCCCTGATTGGCAGAACTACACACCAGGGCCAGGGATCAGATATCCACTGACCTTT
GGATGGTGCTACAAGCTAGTACCAGTTGAGCAAGAGAAGGTAGAAGAAGCCAATGAAGGAGAGAACACCC
GCTTGTTACACCCTGTGAGCCTGCATGGGATGGATGACCCGGAGAGAGAAGTATTAGAGTGGAGGTTTGA
CAGCCGCCTAGCATTTCATCACATGGCCCGAGAGCTGCATCCGGACTGTACTGGGTCTCTCTGGTTAGAC
CAGATCTGAGCCTGGGAGCTCTCTGGCTAACTAGGGAACCCACTGCTTAAGCCTCAATAAAGCTTGCCTT
GAGTGCTTCAAGTAGTGTGTGCCCGTCTGTTGTGTGACTCTGGTAACTAGAGATCCCTCAGACCCTTTTA
GTCAGTGTGGAAAATCTCTAGCAGGGCCCGTTTAAACCCGCTGATCAGCCTCGACTGTGCCTTCTAGTTG
CCAGCCATCTGTTGTTTGCCCCTCCCCCGTGCCTTCCTTGACCCTGGAAGGTGCCACTCCCACTGTCCTT
TCCTAATAAAATGAGGAAATTGCATCGCATTGTCTGAGTAGGTGTCATTCTATTCTGGGGGGTGGGGTGG
GGCAGGACAGCAAGGGGGAGGATTGGGAAGACAATAGCAGGCATGCTGGGGATGCGGTGGGCTCTATGGC
TTCTGAGGCGGAAAGAACCAGCTGGGGCTCTAGGGGGTATCCCC
[124 nt withheld, positions 7465-7588]
C
[91 nt withheld, positions 7590-7680]
A
[49 nt withheld, positions 7682-7730]
CCTTTGACGTTGGAGTCCACGTTCTTT
[37 nt withheld, positions 7758-7794]
ACCCTATCTCGGTCTATTCTTTTGATTTATAAGGGATTTTGCCGATTTCGGCCTATTGGTTAAAAAATGA
GCTGATTTAACAAAAATTTAACGCGAATTAATTCTGTGGAATGTGTGTCAGTTAGGGTGTGGAAAGTCCC
CAGGCTCCCCAGCAGGCAGAAGTATGCAAAGCATGCATCTCAATTAGTCAGCAACCAGGTGTGGAAAGTC
CCCAGGCTCCCCAGCAGGCAGAAGTATGCAAAGCATGCATCTCAATTAGTCAGCAACCATAGTCCCGCCC
CTAACTCCGCCCATCCCGCCCCTAACTCCGCCCAGTTCCGCCCATTCTCCGCCCCATGGCTGACTAATTT
TTTTTATTTATGCAGAGGCCGAGGCCGCCTCTGCCTCTGAGCTATTCCAGAAGTAGTGAGGAGGCTTTTT
TGGAGGCCTAGGCTTTTGCAAAAAGCTCCCGGGAGCTTGTATATCCATTTTCGGATCTGATCAGCACGTG
TTGACAATTAATCATCGGCATAGTATATCGGCATAGTATAATACGACAAGGTGAGGAACTAAACCATGGC
CAAGTTGACCAGTGCCGTTCCGGTGCTCACCGCGCGCGACGTCGCCGGAGCGGTCGAGTTCTGGACCGAC
CGGCTCGGGTTCTCCCGGGACTTCGTGGAGGACGACTTCGCCGGTGTGGTCCGGGACGACGTGACCCTGT
TCATCAGCGCGGTCCAGGACCAGGTGGTGCCGGACAACACCCTGGCCTGGGTGTGGGTGCGCGGCCTGGA
CGAGCTGTACGCCGAGTGGTCGGAGGTCGTGTCCACGAACTTCCGGGACGCCTCCGGGCCGGCCATGACC
GAGATCGGCGAGCAGCCGTGGGGGCGGGAGTTCGCCCTGCGCGACCCGGCCGGCAACTGCGTGCACTTCG
TGGCCGAGGAGCAGGACTGACACGTGCTACGAGATTTCGATTCCACCGCCGCCTTCTATGAAAGGTTGGG
CTTCGGAATCGTTTTCCGGGACGCCGGCTGGATGATCCTCCAGCGCGGGGATCTCATGCTGGAGTTCTTC
GCCCACCCCAACTTGTTTATTGCAGCTTATAATGGTTACAAATAAAGCAATAGCATCACAAATTTCACAA
ATAAAGCATTTTTTTCACTGCATTCTAGTTGTGGTTTGTCCAAACTCATCAATGTATCTTATCATGTCTG
TATACCGTCGACCTCTAGCTAGAGCTTGGCGTAATCATGGTCATAGCTGTTTCCTGTGTGAAATTGTTAT
CCGCTCACAATTCCACACAACATACGAGCCGGAAGCATAAAGTGTAAAGCCTGGGGTGCCTAATGAGTGA
GCTAACTCACATTAATTGCGTTGCGCTCACTGCCCGCTTTCCAGTCGGGAAACCTGTCGTGCCAGCTGCA
TTAATGAATCGGCCAACGCGCGGGGAGAGGCGGTTTGCGTATTGGGCGCTCTTCCGCTTCCTCGCTCACT
GACTCGCTGCGCTCGGTCGTTCGGCTGCGGCGAGCGGTATCAGCTCACTCAAAGGCGGTAATACGGTTAT
CCACAGAATCAGGGGATAACGCAGGAAAGAACATGTGAGCAAAAGGCCAGCAAAAGGCCAGGAACCGTAA
AAAGGCCGCGTTGCTGGCGTTTTTCCATAGGCTCCGCCCCCCTGACGAGCATCACAAAAATCGACGCTCA
AGTCAGAGGTGGCGAAACCCGACAGGACTATAAAGATACCAGGCGTTTCCCCCTGGAAGCTCCCTCGTGC
GCTCTCCTGTTCCGACCCTGCCGCTTACCGGATACCTGTCCGCCTTTCTCCCTTCGGGAAGCGTGGCGCT
TTCTCATAGCTCACGCTGTAGGTATCTCAGTTCGGTGTAGGTCGTTCGCTCCAAGCTGGGCTGTGTGCAC
GAACCCCCCGTTCAGCCCGACCGCTGCGCCTTATCCGGTAACTATCGTCTTGAGTCCAACCCGGTAAGAC
ACGACTTATCGCCACTGGCAGCAGCCACTGGTAACAGGATTAGCAGAGCGAGGTATGTAGGCGGTGCTAC
AGAGTTCTTGAAGTGGTGGCCTAACTACGGCTACACTAGAAGAACAGTATTTGGTATCTGCGCTCTGCTG
AAGCCAGTTACCTTCGGAAAAAGAGTTGGTAGCTCTTGATCCGGCAAACAAACCACCGCTGGTAGCGGTG
GTTTTTTTGTTTGCAAGCAGCAGATTACGCGCAGAAAAAAAGGATCTCAAGAAGATCCTTTGATCTTTTC
TACGGGGTCTGACGCTCAGTGGAACGAAAACTCACGTTAAGGGATTTTGGTCATGAGATTATCAAAAAGG
ATCTTCACCTAGATCCTTTTAAATTAAAAATGAAGTTTTAAATCAATCTAAAGTATATATGAGTAAACTT
GGTCTGACAGTTACCAATGCTTAATCAGTGAGGCACCTATCTCAGCGATCTGTCTATTTCGTTCATCCAT
AGTTGCCTGACTCCCCGTCGTGTAGATAACTACGATACGGGAGGGCTTACCATCTGGCCCCAGTGCTGCA
ATGATACCGCGAGACCCACGCTCACCGGCTCCAGATTTATCAGCAATAAACCAGCCAGCCGGAAGGGCCG
AGCGCAGAAGTGGTCCTGCAACTTTATCCGCCTCCATCCAGTCTATTAATTGTTGCCGGGAAGCTAGAGT
AAGTAGTTCGCCAGTTAATAGTTTGCGCAACGTTGTTGCCATTGCTACAGGCATCGTGGTGTCACGCTCG
TCGTTTGGTATGGCTTCATTCAGCTCCGGTTCCCAACGATCAAGGCGAGTTACATGATCCCCCATGTTGT
GCAAAAAAGCGGTTAGCTCCTTCGGTCCTCCGATCGTTGTCAGAAGTAAGTTGGCCGCAGTGTTATCACT
CATGGTTATGGCAGCACTGCATAATTCTCTTACTGTCATGCCATCCGTAAGATGCTTTTCTGTGACTGGT
GAGTACTCAACCAAGTCATTCTGAGAATAGTGTATGCGGCGACCGAGTTGCTCTTGCCCGGCGTCAATAC
GGGATAATACCGCGCCACATAGCAGAACTTTAAAAGTGCTCATCATTGGAAAACGTTCTTCGGGGCGAAA
ACTCTCAAGGATCTTACCGCTGTTGAGATCCAGTTCGATGTAACCCACTCGTGCACCCAACTGATCTTCA
GCATCTTTTACTTTCACCAGCGTTTCTGGGTGAGCAAAAACAGGAAGGCAAAATGCCGCAAAAAAGGGAA
TAAGGGCGACACGGAAATGTTGAATACTCATACTCTTCCTTTTTCAATATTATTGAAGCATTTATCAGGG
TTATTGTCTCATGAGCGGATACATATTTGAATGTATTTAGAAAAATAAACAAATAGGGGTTCCGCGCACA
TTTCCCCGAAAAGTGCCACCTGACGTCGACGGATCGGGAGATCTCCCGATCCCCTATGGTGCACTCTCAG
TACAATCTGCTCTGATGCCGCATAGTTAAGCCAGTATCTGCTCCCTGCTTGTGTGTTGGAGGTCGCTGAG
TAGTGCGCGAGCAAAATTTAAGCTACAACAAGGCAAGGCTTGACCGACAATTGCATGAAGAATCTGCTTA
GGGTTAGGCGTTTTGCGCTGCTTCGCGATGTACGGGCCAGATATACGCGTTGACATTGATTATTGACTAG
TTATTAATAGTAATCAATTACGGGGTCATTAGTTCATAGCCCATATATGGAGTTCCGCGTTACATAACTT
ACGGTAAATGGCCCGCCTGGCTGACCGCCCAACGACCCCCGCCCATTGACGTCAATAATGACGTATGTTC
CCATAGTAACGCCAATAGGGACTTTCCATTGACGTCAATGGGTGGAGTATTTACGGTAAACTGCCCACTT
GGCAGTACATCAAGTGTATCATATGCCAAGTACGCCCCCTATTGACGTCAATGACGGTAAATGGCCCGCC
TGGCATTATGCCCAGTACATGACCTTATGGGACTTTCCTACTTGGCAGTACATCTACGTATTAGTCATCG
CTATTACCATGGTGATGCGGTTTTGGCAGTACATCAATGGGCGTGGATAGCGGTTTGACTCACGGGGATT
TCCAAGTCTCCACCCCATTGACGTCAATGGGAGTTTGTTTTGGCACCAAAATCAACGGGACTTTCCAAAA
TGTCGTAACAACTCCGCCCCATTGACGCAAATGGGCGGTAGGCGTGTACGGTGGGAGGTCTATATAAGCA
GCGCGTTTTGCCTGTACTGGGTCTCTCTGGTTAGACCAGATCTGAGCCTGGGAGCTCTCTGGCTAACTAG
GGAACCCACTGCTTAAGCCTCAATAAAGCTTGCCTTGAGTGCTTCAAGTAGTGTGTGCCCGTCTGTTGTG
TGACTCTGGTAACTAGAGATCCCTCAGACCCTTTTAGTCAGTGTGGAAAATCTCTAGCAGTGGCGCCCGA
ACAGGGACTTGAAAGCGAAAGGGAAACCAGAGGAGCTCTCTCGACGCAGGACTCGGCTTGCTGAAGCGCG
CACGGCAAGAGGCGAGGGGCGGCGACTGGTGAGTACGCCAAAAATTTTGACTAGCGGAGGCTAGAAGGAG
AGAGATGGGTGCGAGAGCGTCAGTATTAAGCGGGGGAGAATTAGATCGCGATGGGAAAAAATTCGGTTAA
GGCCAGGGGGAAAGAAAAAATATAAATTAAAACATATAGTATGGGCAAGCAGGGAGCTAGAACGATTCGC
AGTTAATCCTGGCCTGTTAGAAACATCAGAAGGCTGTAGACAAATACTGGGACAGCTACAACCATCCCTT
CAGACAGGATCAGAAGAACTTAGATCATTATATAATACAGTAGCAACCCTCTATTGTGTGCATCAAAGGA
TAGAGATAAAAGACACCAAGGAAGCTTTAGACAAGATAGAGGAAGAGCAAAACAAAAGTAAGACCACCGC
ACAGCAAGCGGCCGCTGATCTTCAGACCTGGAGGAGGAGATATGAGGGACAATTGGAGAAGTGAATTATA
TAAATATAAAGTAGTAAAAATTGAACCATTAGGAGTAGCACCCACCAAGGCAAAGAGAAGAGTGGTGCAG
AGAGAAAAAAGAGCAGTGGGAATAGGAGCTTTGTTCCTTGGGTTCTTGGGAGCAGCAGGAAGCACTATGG
GCGCAGCGTCAATGACGCTGACGGTACAGGCCAGACAATTATTGTCTGGTATAGTGCAGCAGCAGAACAA
TTTGCTGAGGGCTATTGAGGCGCAACAGCATCTGTTGCAACTCACAGTCTGGGGCATCAAGCAGCTCCAG
GCAAGAATCCTGGCTGTGGAAAGATACCTAAAGGATCAACAGCTCCTGGGGATTTGGGGTTGCTCTGGAA
AACTCATTTGCACCACTGCTGTGCCTTGGAATGCTAGTTGGAGTAATAAATCTCTGGAACAGATTTGGAA
TCACACGACCTGGATGGAGTGGGACAGAGAAATTAACAATTACACAAGCTTAATACACTCCTTAATTGAA
GAATCGCAAAACCAGCAAGAAAAGAATGAACAAGAATTATTGGAATTAGATAAATGGGCAAGTTTGTGGA
ATTGGTTTAACATAACAAATTGGCTGTGGTATATAAAATTATTCATAATGATAGTAGGAGGCTTGGTAGG
TTTAAGAATAGTTTTTGCTGTACTTTCTATAGTGAATAGAGTTAGGCAGGGATATTCACCATTATCGTTT
CAGACCCACCTCCCAACCCCGAGGGGACCCGACAGGCCCGAAGGAATAGAAGAAGAAGGTGGAGAGAGAG
ACAGAGACAGATCCATTCGATTAGTGAACGGATCGGCACTGCGTGCGCCAATTCTGCAGACAAATGGCAG
TATTCATCCACAATTTTAAAAGAAAAGGGGGGATTGGGGGGTACAGTGCAGGGGAAAGAATAGTAGACAT
AATAGCAACAGACATACAAACTAAAGAATTACAAAAACAAATTACAAAAATTCAAAATTTTCGGGTTTAT
TACAGGGACAGCAGAGATCCAGTTTGGTTAATTAATTGGCTCCGGTGCCCGTCAGTGGGCAGAGCGCACA
TCGCCCACAGTCCCCGAGAAGTTGTGGGGAGGGGTCGGCAATTGAACCGGTGCCTAGAGAAGGTGGCGCG
GGGTAAACTGGGAAAGTGATGTCGTGTACTGGCTCCGCCTTTTTCCCGAGGGTGGGGGAGAACCGTATAT
AAGTGCAGTAGTCGCCGTGAACGTTCTTTTTCGCAACGGGTTTGCCGCCAGAACACAGGTAAGTGCCGTG
TGTGGTTCCCGCGGGCCTGGCCTCTTTACGGGTTATGGCCCTTGCGTGCCTTGAATTACTTCCACCTGGC
TGCAGTACGTGATTCTTGATCCCGAGCTTCGGGTTGGAAGTGGGTGGGAGAGTTCGAGGCCTTGCGCTTA
AGGAGCCCCTTCGCCTCGTGCTTGAGTTGAGGCCTGGCCTGGGCGCTGGGGCCGCCGCGTGCGAATCTGG
TGGCACCTTCGCGCCTGTCTCGCTGCTTTCGATAAGTCTCTAGCCATTTAAAATTTTTGATGACCTGCTG
CGACGCTTTTTTTCTGGCAAGATAGTCTTGTAAATGCGGGCCAAGATCTGCACACTGGTATTTCGGTTTT
TGGGGCCGCGGGCGGCGACGGGGCCCGTGCGTCCCAGCGCACATGTTCGGCGAGGCGGGGCCTGCGAGCG
CGGCCACCGAGAATCGGACGGGGGTAGTCTCAAGCTGGCCGGCCTGCTCTGGTGCCTGGCCTCGCGCCGC
CGTGTATCGCCCCGCCCTGGGCGGCAAGGCTGGCCCGGTCGGCACCAGTTGCGTGAGCGGAAAGATGGCC
GCTTCCCGGCCCTGCTGCAGGGAGCTCAAAATGGAGGACGCGGCGCTCGGGAGAGCGGGCGGGTGAGTCA
CCCACACAAAGGAAAAGGGCCTTTCCGTCCTCAGCCGTCGCTTCATGTGACTCCACGGAGTACCGGGCGC
CGTCCAGGCACCTCGATTAGTTCTCGAGCTTTTGGAGTACGTCGTCTTTAGGTTGGGGGGAGGGGTTTTA
TGCGATGGAGTTTCCCCACACTGAGTGGGTGGAGACTGAAGTTAGGCCAGCTTGGCACTTGATGTAATTC
TCCTTGGAATTTGCCCTTTTTGAGTTTGGATCTTGGTTCATTCTCAAGCCTCAGACAGTGGTTCAAAGTT
TTTTTCTTCCATTTCAGGTGTCGTGA
Features (pLannotate 1.2.2; 34 found; start..end, strand, type, name):
     27..92      +  CDS            3xFLAG: three tandem FLAG® epitope tags, followed by an enterokinase cleavage site
     99..123     +  protein_bind   attB1: mutant version of attB; recombination site for the Gateway® BP reaction BP Clonase™
    144..4523    +  CDS            CEP164: CE164_HUMAN - Also known as KIAA1052, NPHP15. Experimental evidence at protein level: Swiss-Prot protein existence level 1. Plays a role in microtubule organization and/or maintenance for the formation of primary cilia (PC), a microtubule-based structure that protrudes from the surface of epithelial cells. Plays a critical role in G2/M checkpoint and nuclear divisions. A key player in the DNA damage-activated ATR/ATM signaling cascade since it is required for the proper phosphorylation of H2AX, RPA, CHEK2 and CHEK1. Plays a critical role in chromosome segregation, acting as a mediator required
   4555..5141    +  misc_feature   IRES2: internal ribosome entry site (IRES) of the encephalomyocarditis virus (EMCV)
   5142..5861    +  CDS            EGFP: the original enhanced GFP (Yang et al., 1996) mammalian codon-optimized
   5871..6459    +  misc_feature   WPRE: woodchuck hepatitis virus posttranscriptional regulatory element
   6470..6976    +  CDS            nef (fragment): NEF_HV1LA - Experimental evidence at protein level: Swiss-Prot protein existence level 1. Extracellular Nef protein targets CD4(+) T-lymphocytes for apoptosis by interacting with CXCR4 surface receptors. From Human immunodeficiency virus type 1 group M subtype B (isolate Lai) (HIV-1).
   6983..7163    +  LTR            5' LTR (truncated): truncated 5' long terminal repeat (LTR) from HIV-1
   7195..7419    +  polyA_signal   bGH poly(A) signal: bovine growth hormone polyadenylation signal
   7423..7444    +  promoter       SV40 promoter (fragment): SV40 enhancer and early promoter
   7465..7893    +  rep_origin     f1 ori (sequence partly withheld): f1 bacteriophage origin of replication; arrow indicates direction of (+) strand synthesis
   7907..8236    +  promoter       SV40 promoter: SV40 enhancer and early promoter
   8284..8331    +  promoter       EM7 promoter: synthetic bacterial promoter&nbsp
   8350..8724    +  CDS            BleoR: antibiotic-binding protein; Sh ble from Streptoalloteichus hindustanus; confers resistance to bleomycin, phleomycin, and Zeocin™
   8734..8859    +  CDS            ble (fragment): BLE_KLEPN - Experimental evidence at protein level: Swiss-Prot protein existence level 1. Binding protein with a strong affinity to the bleomycin family of antibiotics. Binds to CL990; an antimitotic-antibiotic compound. From Klebsiella pneumoniae.
   8854..8975    +  polyA_signal   SV40 poly(A) signal: SV40 polyadenylation signal
   9046..9068    -  protein_bind   lac operator (fragment): The lac repressor binds to the lac operator to inhibit transcription in E. coli. This inhibition can be relieved by adding lactose or isopropyl-β-D-thiogalactopyranoside (IPTG). lac repressor encoded by lacI
   9072..9102    -  promoter       lac promoter: promoter for the E. coli lac operon
   9117..9138    -  protein_bind   CAP binding site: CAP binding activates transcription in the presence of cAMP. E. coli catabolite activator protein
   9151..9243    -  CDS            lacI (fragment): lac repressor; lacI; The lac repressor binds to the lac operator to inhibit transcription in E. coli. This inhibition can be relieved by adding lactose or isopropyl-β-D-thiogalactopyranoside (IPTG).
   9426..10014   -  rep_origin     ori: high-copy-number ColE1/pMB1/pBR322/pUC origin of replication
  10185..11045   -  CDS            AmpR: β-lactamase; bla; confers resistance to ampicillin, carbenicillin, and related antibiotics
  11046..11150   -  promoter       AmpR promoter: bla
  11209..11261   -  misc_feature   bom (fragment): basis of mobility region from pBR322
  11416..11795   +  enhancer       CMV enhancer: human cytomegalovirus immediate early enhancer
  11796..11995   +  promoter       CMV promoter: human cytomegalovirus (CMV) immediate early promoter
  12013..12193   +  LTR            5' LTR (truncated): truncated 5' long terminal repeat (LTR) from HIV-1
  12240..12365   +  misc_feature   HIV-1 Ψ: packaging signal of human immunodeficiency virus type 1
  12349..12712   +  CDS            HIV-1 gag (fragment): gag protein from human immunodeficiency virus 1; gag
  12858..13091   +  misc_feature   RRE: The Rev response element (RRE) of HIV-1 allows for Rev-dependent mRNA export from the nucleus to the cytoplasm.
  13468..13568   +  CDS            Rev (fragment): human immunodeficiency virus 1 (HIV-1) Rev protein; rev; enhances nuclear export of unspliced and incompletely spliced viral mRNAs
  13618..13735   +  misc_feature   cPPT/CTS: central polypurine tract and central termination sequence of HIV-1
  13801..14012   +  promoter       EF-1α core promoter: core promoter for human elongation factor EF-1α
  14013..14951   +  intron         EF-1α intron A: intron upstream of the start codon of human EF-1α
