[The description below was written by a language model from this plasmid's Addgene catalogue record and pLannotate feature annotations shown in this document.]
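Description:
pLenti-EF1alpha-IRES-EGFP-3XFlag-hCEP164 is a lentiviral transfer plasmid of about 15 kb, built on the pLenti-EF1α-IRES-EGFP backbone, for expressing N-terminally 3xFLAG-tagged human CEP164 in mammalian cells. In bacteria it replicates from a high-copy ColE1/pUC-type origin and is selected with ampicillin through the AmpR β-lactamase gene. An f1 origin is also present. Outside the viral region, the backbone carries an SV40 promoter/EM7 promoter–BleoR cassette with an SV40 poly(A) signal, which could confer Zeocin resistance, although the record does not list it as a selection marker.

The viral genome is driven by a CMV enhancer/promoter fused to a truncated HIV-1 5' LTR. This is followed by the Ψ packaging signal with a partial gag sequence, the RRE for Rev-dependent nuclear export, and the cPPT/CTS. The internal expression cassette uses the EF-1α core promoter with its intron A to transcribe a single bicistronic message. The first cistron begins with 3xFLAG (including an enterokinase site), followed by a residual Gateway attB1 site that presumably came with the source cDNA, and then the CEP164 coding sequence, which was inserted between retained SfiI sites. An EMCV IRES then directs translation of EGFP, so green fluorescence marks transduced cells that express the transgene. A WPRE boosts transcript expression, and the cassette ends in a truncated 3' LTR (annotated by the software as a 5' LTR), preceded by a nef fragment and followed by a bGH poly(A) signal.

CEP164 is a centriolar protein involved in primary cilium formation and is also implicated in DNA damage signalling. The construct is suited to stable or transient expression of the tagged protein for FLAG-based detection or purification, with EGFP used to track the expressing cells.
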