Addgene plasmid #122966: pLenti-EF1alpha-IRES-EGFP-3XFlag-hCEP164
Purpose: Expresses 3XFlag-tagged human CEP164 in mammalian cells
Depositing lab: FENG-QIAN Li & Ken-Ichi Takemaru. Depositing organization: Stony Brook University.
Backbone
  Vector backbone: pLenti-EF1α-IRES-EGFP
  Vector type: Lentiviral
Growth in bacteria
  Bacterial resistance: Ampicillin, 100 μg/mL
  Growth temperature: 37°C
  Growth strain: NEB Stable
  Copy number: High Copy
Gene/Insert
  Gene/Insert name: CEP164
  Species: H. sapiens (human)
  Entrez Gene: CEP164 (a.k.a. NPHP15)
  Promoter: EF1 alpha
  Tag / fusion protein: 3XFlag (N terminal on insert)
  Cloning method: Restriction Enzyme; 5′ cloning site SfiI (not destroyed); 3′ cloning site SfiI (not destroyed)
  Sequencing primers: 5′ TTCTCAAGCCTCAGACAGTG; 3′ AAGCGGCTTCGGCCAGTAAC
Terms and licenses: Academic/Nonprofit Terms; Industry Terms: Not Available to Industry
Depositor comments: The 3XFlag-hCEP164 cDNA was kindly provided by Dr. Heleen Arts at Radboud University Nijmegen Medical Centre.
How to cite: pLenti-EF1alpha-IRES-EGFP-3XFlag-hCEP164 was a gift from FENG-QIAN Li & Ken-Ichi Takemaru (Addgene plasmid # 122966 ; http://n2t.net/addgene:122966 ; RRID:Addgene_122966)
